Addgene plasmid #39038: AKT3
Purpose: Bacterial expression for structure determination; may not be full ORF
Depositing lab: Nicola Burgess-Brown. Depositing organization: University of Oxford.
Backbone
  Vector backbone: pNIC28-Bsa4
  Backbone manufacturer: SGC
  Vector type: Bacterial Expression
Growth in bacteria
  Bacterial resistance: Kanamycin, 50 μg/mL
  Growth temperature: 37°C
  Growth strain: Mach1
  Copy number: Low Copy
Gene/Insert
  Gene/Insert name: AKT3 (alt names: v-akt murine thymoma viral oncogene homolog 3 [isoform 1]; PDB:2X18)
  Species: H. sapiens (human)
  Insert size (bp): 448
  Entrez Gene: AKT3 (a.k.a. MPPH, MPPH2, PKB-GAMMA, PKBG, PRKBG, RAC-PK-gamma, RAC-gamma, STK-2)
  Tag / fusion protein: His Tev (N terminal on insert)
  Cloning method: Ligation Independent Cloning
  Sequencing primers: 5′ T7; 3′ T7-term
Terms and licenses: Academic/Nonprofit Terms; Industry Terms: Not Available to Industry
How to cite: AKT3 was a gift from Nicola Burgess-Brown (Addgene plasmid # 39038 ; http://n2t.net/addgene:39038 ; RRID:Addgene_39038)
