[The description below was written by a language model from this plasmid's Addgene catalogue record.]
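Description:
AKT3 is a bacterial expression plasmid built on the pNIC28-Bsa4 backbone from the SGC, a vector designed for ligation-independent cloning of protein fragments for recombinant production in E. coli. It is selected with kanamycin and is recorded as low copy. The record does not list the origin of replication or the promoter explicitly. The recommended sequencing primers are T7 and T7-term, which suggests that the insert lies between a T7 promoter and a T7 terminator, the usual arrangement for inducible expression in strains that supply T7 RNA polymerase. The listed Mach1 strain is a cloning host used for propagation rather than for expression.

The insert is a 448 bp segment of human AKT3 (isoform 1), the gene for the serine/threonine kinase also known as PKB-gamma or RAC-gamma. At this size it covers only a small part of the coding sequence, and the record itself notes that the construct may not contain the full ORF. Which domain or residues are included is not stated. An N-terminal histidine tag followed by a TEV protease cleavage site is fused to the insert, so the protein can be purified by immobilised metal affinity chromatography and the tag then removed by TEV digestion to leave near-native protein.

The stated purpose is bacterial expression for structure determination, and the entry is associated with a deposited PDB structure. This fits its use as a domain-level construct for producing soluble AKT3 protein for crystallography or related structural and biophysical work.
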