>Addgene plasmid #39038 | AKT3 | depositor partial sequence | sequence record 49096 | AKT3 sequence 448 bps
ATGCACCATCATCATCATCATTCTTCTGGTGTAGATCTGGGTACCGAGAACCTGTACTTCCAATCCATGA
GCGATGTTACCATTGTGAAAGAAGGTTGGGTTCAGAAGAGGGGAGAATATATAAAAAACTGGAGGCCAAG
ATACTTCCTTTTGAAGACAGATGGCTCATTCATAGGATATAAAGAGAAACCTCAAGATGTGGATTTACCT
TATCCCCTCAACAACTTTTCAGTGGCAAAATGCCAGTTAATGAAAACAGAACGACCAAAGCCAAACACAT
TTATAATCAGATGTCTCCAGTGGACTACTGTTATAGAGAGAACATTTCATGTAGATACTCCAGAGGAAAG
GGAAGAATGGACAGAAGCTATCCAGGCTGTAGCAGACAGACTGCAGAGGCAAGAAGAGGAGAGAATGAAT
TGACAGTAAAGGTGGATACGGATCCGAA
