>Addgene plasmid #39038 | AKT3 | addgene partial sequence | sequence record 53083 | T7 5'-TAATACGACTCACTATAGGG-3'
TGGGGTAATTCCCTCTGAATATTTTGTTTACTTTAAGAAGGAGATATACATATGCACCATCATCATCATC
ATTCTTCTGGTGTAGATCTGGGTACCGAGAACCTGTACTTCCAATCCATGAGCGATGTTACCATTGTGAA
AGAAGGTTGGGTTCAGAAGAGGGGAGAATATATAAAAAACTGGAGGCCAAGATACTTCCTTTTGAAGACA
GATGGCTCATTCATAGGATATAAAGAGAAACCTCAAGATGTGGATTTACCTTATCCCCTCAACAACTTTT
CAGTGGCAAAATGCCAGTTAATGAAAACAGAACGACCAAAGCCAAACACATTTATAATCAGATGTCTCCA
GTGGACTACTGTTATAGAGAGAACATTTCATGTAGATACTCCAGAGGAAAGGGAAGAATGGACAGAAGCT
ATCCAGGCTGTAGCAGACAGACTGCAGAGGCAAGAAGAGGAGAGAATGAATTGACAGTAAAGGTGGATAC
GGATCCGAATTCGAGCTCCGTCGACAAGCTTGCGGCCGCACTCGAGCACCACCACCACCACCACTGAGAT
CCGGCTGCTAACAAAGCCCGAAAGGAAGCTGAGTTGGCTGCTGCCACCGCTGAGCAATAACTAGCATAAC
CCCTTGGGGCCTCTAAACGGGTCTTGAGGGGTTTTTTGCTGAAAGGAGGAACTATATCCGGATTGGCGAA
TGGG
[124 nt withheld, positions 705-828]
C
[46 nt withheld, positions 830-875]
